>Addgene plasmid #109939 | pHH0103_TLN2_IRS | addgene full sequence | sequence record 215102 | Addgene NGS Result
TTGACAATTAATCATCGGCTCGTATAATGTGTGGAATTGTGAGCGGATAACAATTTCACACAGGAAACAG
CCAGTCCGTTTAGGTGTTTTCACGAGCACTTCACCAACAAGGACCATAGATTATGAAAATCGAAGAACAC
CATCACCATCACCATTCCAGCGGTAAGCTTATGTCCCCTATACTAGGTTATTGGAAAATTAAGGGCCTTG
TGCAACCCACTCGACTTCTTTTGGAATATCTTGAAGAAAAATATGAAGAGCATTTGTATGAGCGCGATGA
AGGTGATAAATGGCGAAACAAAAAGTTTGAATTGGGTTTGGAGTTTCCCAATCTTCCTTATTATATTGAT
GGTGATGTTAAATTAACACAGTCTATGGCCATCATACGTTATATAGCTGACAAGCACAACATGTTGGGTG
GTTGTCCAAAAGAGCGTGCAGAGATTTCAATGCTTGAAGGAGCGGTTTTGGATATTAGATACGGTGTTTC
GAGAATTGCATATAGTAAAGACTTTGAAACTCTCAAAGTTGATTTTCTTAGCAAGCTACCTGAAATGCTG
AAAATGTTCGAAGATCGTTTATGTCATAAAACATATTTAAATGGTGATCATGTAACCCATCCTGACTTCA
TGTTGTATGACGCTCTTGATGTTGTTTTATACATGGACCCAATGTGCCTGGATGCGTTCCCAAAATTAGT
TTGTTTTAAAAAACGTATTGAAGCTATCCCACAAATTGATAAGTACTTGAAATCCAGCAAGTATATAGCA
TGGCCTTTGCAGGGCTGGCAAGCCACGTTTGGTGGTGGCGACCATCCTCCAAAATCGGATCTGGAAGTTC
TGTTCCAGGGGCCCCTGTCCAGCGGTCTGGTTCCGCGTGGTTCCGGTACCGCGGCCCAGCCGGCCGGTGT
TAGCTTTTTTCTGGTTAAAGAAAAAATGAAAGGCAAAAACAAACTGGTTCCGCGTCTGCTGGGTATTACC
AAAGATAGCGTTATGCGTGTTGACGAGAAAACCAAAGAAGTTCTGCAAGAATGGCCTCTGACCACCGTTA
AACGTTGGGCAGCAAGCCCGAAAAGCTTTACCCTGGATTTTGGTGAATATCAAGAGTCCTATTATTCAGT
GCAGACCACCGAAGGTGAGCAGATTAGCCAGCTGATTGCAGGTTATATTGATATTATTCTGAAAAAAAAG
CAGAGCAAGGATCGCTTTGGTCTGGAAGGTGATGCGGCCGCATA
[142 nt withheld, positions 1235-1376]
C
[98 nt withheld, positions 1378-1475]
AGTTTGTACTGGTGACGAAACTCAGTGTCTAGCTAGAGTGGC
[149 nt withheld, positions 1518-1666]
T
[41 nt withheld, positions 1668-1708]
T
[62 nt withheld, positions 1710-1771]
A
[35 nt withheld, positions 1773-1807]
CCTCCCTCAATCGGTTGAATGTCGCCCTTTTGTCTTTGGCGCTGGTAAACCATATGAA
[86 nt withheld, positions 1866-1951]
T
[54 nt withheld, positions 1953-2006]
CTAGCGCCGCCCTATACCTTGTCTGCCTCCCCGCGTTGCGTCGCGGTGCATGGAGCCGGGCCACCTCGAC
CTGAATGGAAGCCGGCGGCACCTCGCTAACGGATTCACCACTCCAAGAATTGGAGCCAATCAATTCTTGC
GGAGAACTGTGAATGCGCAAACCAACCCTTGGCAGAACATATCCATCGCGTCCGCCATCTCCAGCAGCCG
CACGCGGCGCATCTCGGGCAGCGTTGGGTCCTGGCCACGGGTGCGCATGATCGTGCTCCTGTCGTTGAGG
ACCCGGCTAGGCTGGCGGGGTTGCCTTACTGGTTAGCAGAATGAATCACCGATACGCGAGCGAACGTGAA
GCGACTGCTGCTGCAAAACGTCTGCGACCTGAGCAACAACATGAATGGTCTTCGGTTTCCGTGTTTCGTA
AAGTCTGGAAACGCGGAAGTCAGCGCCCTGCACCATTATGTTCCGGATCTGCATCGCAGGATGCTGCTGG
CTACCCTGTGGAACACCTACATCTGTATTAACGAAGCGCTGGCATTGACCCTGAGTGATTTTTCTCTGGT
CCCGCCGCATCCATACCGCCAGTTGTTTACCCTCACAACGTTCCAGTAACCGGGCATGTTCATCATCAGT
AACCCGTATCGTGAGCATCCTCTCTCGTTTCATCGGTATCATTACCCCCATGAACAGAAATCCCCCTTAC
ACGGAGGCATCAGTGACCAAACAGGAAAAAACCGCCCTTAACATGGCCCGCTTTATCAGAAGCCAGACAT
TAACGCTTCTGGAGAAACTCAACGAGCTGGACGCGGATGAACAGGCAGACATCTGTGAATCGCTTCACGA
CCACGCTGATGAGCTTTACCGCAGGATCCGCGAAATTGTAAGCGTTAATATTTTGTTAAAATTCGCGTTA
AATTTTTGTTAAATCAGCTCATTTTTTAACCAATAGGCCGAAATCGGCAAAATCCCTTATAAATCAAAAG
AATAGACCGAGATAGGGT
[37 nt withheld, positions 3005-3041]
AAAGAACGTGGACTCCAACGTCAAAGG
[49 nt withheld, positions 3069-3117]
T
[91 nt withheld, positions 3119-3209]
G
[124 nt withheld, positions 3211-3334]
CGCGGATCCTGCCTCGCGCGTTTCGGTGATGACGGTGAAAACCTCTGACACATGCAGCTCCCGGAGACGG
TCACAGCTTGTCTGTAAGCGGATGCCGGGAGCAGACAAGCCCGTCAGGGCGCGTCAGCGGGTGTTGGCGG
GTGTCGGGGCGCAGCCATGACCCAGTCACGTAGCGATAGCGGAGTGTATACTGGCTTAACTATGCGGCAT
CAGAGCAGATTGTACTGAGAGTGCACCATATGCGGTGTGAAATACCGCACAGATGCGTAAGGAGAAAATA
CCGCATCAGGCGCTCTTCCGCTTCCTCGCTCACTGACTCGCTGCGCTCGGTCGTTCGGCTGCGGCGAGCG
GTATCAGCTCACTCAAAGGCGGTAATACGGTTATCCACAGAATCAGGGGATAACGCAGGAAAGAACATGT
GAGCAAAAGGCCAGCAAAAGGCCAGGAACCGTAAAAAGGCCGCGTTGCTGGCGTTTTTCCATAGGCTCCG
CCCCCCTGACGAGCATCACAAAAATCGACGCTCAAGTCAGAGGTGGCGAAACCCGACAGGACTATAAAGA
TACCAGGGTTTCCCCCTGGAAGCTCCCTCGTGCGCTCTCCTGTTCCGACCCTGCCGCTTACCGGATACCT
GTCCGCCTTTCTCCCTTCGGGAAGCGTGGCGCTTTCTCATAGCTCACGCTGTAGGTATCTCAGTTCGGTG
TAGGTCGTTCGCTCCAAGCTGGGCTGTGTGCACGAACCCCCCGTTCAGCCCGACCGCTGCGCCTTATCCG
GTAACTATCGTCTTGAGTCCAACCCGGTAAGACACGACTTATCGCCACTGGCAGCAGCCACTGGTAACAG
GATTAGCAGAGCGAGGTATGTAGGCGGTGCTACAGAGTTCTTGAAGTGGTGGCCTAACTACGGCTACACT
AGAAGGACAGTATTTGGTATCTGCGCTCTGCTGAAGCCAGTTACCTTCGGAAAAAGAGTTGGTAGCTCTT
GATCCGGCAAACAAACCACCGCTGGTAGCGGTGGTTTTTTTGTTTGCAAGCAGCAGATTACGCGCAGAAA
AAAAGGATCTCAAGAAGATCCTTTGATCTTTTCTACGGGGTCTGACGCTCAGTGGAACGAAAACTCACGT
TAAGGGATTTTGGTCATGAGATTATCAAAAAGGATCTTCACCTAGATCCTTTTAAATTAAAAATGAAGTT
TTAAATCAATCTAAAGTATATATGAGTAAACTTGGTCTGACAGTTACCAATGCTTAATCAGTGAGGCACC
TATCTCAGCGATCTGTCTATTTCGTTCATCCATAGTTGCCTGACTCCCCGTCGTGTAGATAACTACGATA
CGGGAGGGCTTACCATCTGGCCCCAGTGCTGCAATGATACCGCGAGACCCACGCTCACCGGCTCCAGATT
TATCAGCAATAAACCAGCCAGCCGGAAGGGCCGAGCGCAGAAGTGGTCCTGCAACTTTATCCGCCTCCAT
CCAGTCTATTAATTGTTGCCGGGAAGCTAGAGTAAGTAGTTCGCCAGTTAATAGTTTGCGCAACGTTGTT
GCCATTGCTGCAGGCATCGTGGTGTCACGCTCGTCGTTTGGTATGGCTTCATTCAGCTCCGGTTCCCAAC
GATCAAGGCGAGTTACATGATCCCCCATGTTGTGCAAAAAAGCGGTTAGCTCCTTCGGTCCTCCGATCGT
TGTCAGAAGTAAGTTGGCCGCAGTGTTATCACTCATGGTTATGGCAGCACTGCATAATTCTCTTACTGTC
ATGCCATCCGTAAGATGCTTTTCTGTGACTGGTGAGTACTCAACCAAGTCATTCTGAGAATAGTGTATGC
GGCGACCGAGTTGCTCTTGCCCGGCGTCAACACGGGATAATACCGCGCCACATAGCAGAACTTTAAAAGT
GCTCATCATTGGAAAACGTTCTTCGGGGCGAAAACTCTCAAGGATCTTACCGCTGTTGAGATCCAGTTCG
ATGTAACCCACTCGTGCACCCAACTGATCTTCAGCATCTTTTACTTTCACCAGCGTTTCTGGGTGAGCAA
AAACAGGAAGGCAAAATGCCGCAAAAAAGGGAATAAGGGCGACACGGAAATGTTGAATACTCATACTCTT
CCTTTTTCAATATTATTGAAGCATTTATCAGGGTTATTGTCTCATGAGCGGATACATATTTGAATGTATT
TAGAAAAATAAACAAATAGGGGTTCCGCGCACATTTCCCCGAAAAGTGCCACCTGACGTCTAAGAAACCA
TTATTATCATGACATTAACCTATAAAAATAGGCGTATCACGAGGCCCTTTCGTCTTCAAGAATTCCCGAC
ACCATCGAATGGTGCAAAACCTTTCGCGGTATGGCATGATAGCGCCCGGAAGAGAGTCAATTCAGGGTGG
TGAATGTGAAACCAGTAACGTTATACGATGTCGCAGAGTATGCCGGTGTCTCTTATCAGACCGTTTCCCG
CGTGGTGAACCAGGCCAGCCACGTTTCTGCGAAAACGCGGGAAAAAGTGGAAGCGGCGATGGCGGAGCTG
AATTACATTCCCAACCGCGTGGCACAACAACTGGCGGGCAAACAGTCGTTGCTGATTGGCGTTGCCACCT
CCAGTCTGGCCCTGCACGCGCCGTCGCAAATTGTCGCGGCGATTAAATCTCGCGCCGATCAACTGGGTGC
CAGCGTGGTGGTGTCGATGGTAGAACGAAGCGGCGTCGAAGCCTGTAAAGCGGCGGTGCACAATCTTCTC
GCGCAACGCGTCAGTGGGCTGATCATTAACTATCCGCTGGATGACCAGGATGCCATTGCTGTGGAAGCTG
CCTGCACTAATGTTCCGGCGTTATTTCTTGATGTCTCTGACCAGACACCCATCAACAGTATTATTTTCTC
CCATGAAGACGGTACGCGACTGGGCGTGGAGCATCTGGTCGCATTGGGTCACCAGCAAATCGCGCTGTTA
GCGGGCCCATTAAGTTCTGTCTCGGCGCGTCTGCGTCTGGCTGGCTGGCATAAATATCTCACTCGCAATC
AAATTCAGCCGATAGCGGAACGGGAAGGCGACTGGAGTGCCATGTCCGGTTTTCAACAAACCATGCAAAT
GCTGAATGAGGGCATCGTTCCCACTGCGATGCTGGTTGCCAACGATCAGATGGCGCTGGGCGCAATGCGC
GCCATTACCGAGTCCGGGCTGCGCGTTGGTGCGGATATCTCGGTAGTGGGATACGACGATACCGAAGACA
GCTCATGTTATATCCCGCCGTTAACCACCATCAAACAGGATTTTCGCCTGCTGGGGCAAACCAGCGTGGA
CCGCTTGCTGCAACTCTCTCAGGGCCAGGCGGTGAAGGGCAATCAGCTGTTGCCCGTCTCACTGGTGAAA
AGAAAAACCACCCTGGCGCCCAATACGCAAACCGCCTCTCCCCGCGCGTTGGCCGATTCATTAATGCAGC
TGGCACGACAGGTTTCCCGACTGGAAAGCGGGCAGTGAGCGCAACGCAATTAATGTAAGTTAGCTCACTC
ATTAGGCACAATTCTCATGTTTGACAGCTTATCATCGACTGCACGGTGCACCAATGCTTCTGGCGTCAGG
CAGCCATCGGAAGCTGTGGTATGGCTGTGCAGGTCGTAAATCACTGCATAATTCGTGTCGCTCAAGGCGC
ACTCCCGTTCTGGATAATGTTTTTTGCGCCGACATCATAACGGTTCTGGCAAATATTCTGAAATGAGCTG
Features (pLannotate 1.2.2; 21 found; start..end, strand, type, name):
      1..29      +  promoter       tac promoter: strong E. coli promoter; hybrid between the trp and lac UV5 promoters
     37..53      +  protein_bind   lac operator: The lac repressor binds to the lac operator to inhibit transcription in E. coli. This inhibition can be relieved by adding lactose or isopropyl-β-D-thiogalactopyranoside (IPTG). lac repressor encoded by lacI
    138..155     +  CDS            6xHis: 6xHis affinity tag
    171..824     +  CDS            GST26_SCHJA: Experimental evidence at protein level: Swiss-Prot protein existence level 1. GST isoenzymes appear to play a central role in the parasite detoxification system. Other functions are also suspected including a role in increasing the solubility of haematin in the parasite gut. From Schistosoma japonicum (Blood fluke).
    906..1223    +  CDS            Tln2 (fragment): TLN2_MOUSE - Experimental evidence at protein level: Swiss-Prot protein existence level 1. As a major component of focal adhesion plaques that links integrin to the actin cytoskeleton, may play an important role in cell adhesion. Recruits PIP5K1C to focal adhesion plaques and strongly activates its kinase activity (By similarity). From Mus musculus (Mouse).
   1239..1286    +  terminator     fd terminator (sequence withheld): central terminator from bacteriophage fd (Otsuka and Kunisawa, 1982)
   1291..1503    +  CDS            M13 gene III (fragment) (sequence partly withheld): pIII; III; minor coat protein
   1518..1988    +  CDS            M13 gene III (fragment) (sequence partly withheld): pIII; III; minor coat protein
   2010..2080    +  CDS            TcR (fragment): tetracycline efflux protein; tet; confers resistance to tetracycline
   2322..2702    -  CDS            YPB1_ECOLX: Protein predicted: Swiss-Prot protein existence level 4. From Escherichia coli.
   2719..2870    +  CDS            rop (fragment): Rop protein, which maintains plasmids at low copy number; rop
   2906..3334    -  rep_origin     f1 ori (sequence partly withheld): f1 bacteriophage origin of replication; arrow indicates direction of (+) strand synthesis
   3343..3382    +  CDS            rop (fragment): Rop protein, which maintains plasmids at low copy number; rop
   3484..3624    +  misc_feature   bom: basis of mobility region from pBR322
   3810..4397    -  rep_origin     ori: high-copy-number ColE1/pMB1/pBR322/pUC origin of replication
   4568..5428    -  CDS            AmpR: β-lactamase; bla; confers resistance to ampicillin, carbenicillin, and related antibiotics
   5429..5533    -  promoter       AmpR promoter: bla
   5642..5719    +  promoter       lacIq promoter: lacI (mutant); In the lacIq allele, a single base change in the promoter boosts expression of the lacI gene about 10-fold.
   5720..6802    +  CDS            lacI: lac repressor; lacI; The lac repressor binds to the lac operator to inhibit transcription in E. coli. This inhibition can be relieved by adding lactose or isopropyl-β-D-thiogalactopyranoside (IPTG).
   6815..6836    +  protein_bind   CAP binding site: CAP binding activates transcription in the presence of cAMP. E. coli catabolite activator protein
   6855..6872    +  promoter       tet promoter (fragment): E. coli promoter for tetracycline efflux protein gene
