[The description below was written by a language model from this plasmid's Addgene catalogue record and pLannotate feature annotations shown in this document.]
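Description:
pHH0103_TLN2_IRS is a 7,044 nt bacterial expression plasmid built on the pHH0103 backbone and intended for producing and purifying a domain of human talin-2 (TLN2) in E. coli. It replicates from a ColE1/pMB1-type origin and is selected with ampicillin through the β-lactamase gene and its own promoter. The catalogue lists it as low copy, although the rop gene that normally restrains copy number appears only as two fragments interrupted by an f1 phage origin. A pBR322 bom site, a short tetracycline-resistance gene fragment and a tet promoter fragment are also annotated, and these appear to be remnants of the vector's ancestry rather than functional parts.

Expression is driven by the strong hybrid tac promoter followed by a lac operator. The plasmid carries its own lacI gene under the lacIq promoter, so transcription stays repressed until it is induced with IPTG. The annotated coding features run from a 6xHis tag through Schistosoma japonicum glutathione S-transferase to the TLN2 fragment of roughly 320 nt, giving a dual-tagged arrangement suited to nickel or glutathione affinity purification. The insert was cloned between SfiI and NotI sites. The annotation tool matched it to the mouse Tln2 entry, whereas the catalogue gives the species as human, which probably reflects high sequence conservation. The record does not define the "IRS" label.

A bacteriophage fd terminator lies directly after the insert, followed by fragments of M13 gene III. Together with the f1 origin, these suggest descent from a phage-display phagemid, though the record does not say so. The associated publication is a large-scale survey of ligands for peptide recognition modules, so the purified domain presumably served as one of those modules.
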