Addgene plasmid #109939: pHH0103_TLN2_IRS
Purpose: Protein expression and purification of TLN2_IRS
Depositing lab: Sachdev Sidhu. Depositing organization: University of Toronto. Publication: Large-scale survey and database of high affinity ligands for peptide recognition modules. Teyra J, Kelil A, Jain S, Helmy M, Jajodia R, Hooda Y, Gu J, D'Cruz AA, Nicholson SE, Min J, Sudol M, Kim PM, Bader GD, Sidhu SS. Mol Syst Biol. 2020 Dec;16(12):e9310. doi: 10.15252/msb.20199310. PubMed 33438817.
Backbone
  Vector backbone: pHH0103
  Vector type: Bacterial Expression
Growth in bacteria
  Bacterial resistance: Ampicillin, 100 μg/mL
  Growth temperature: 37°C
  Growth strain: DH5alpha
  Copy number: Low Copy
Gene/Insert
  Gene/Insert name: TLN2_IRS
  Species: H. sapiens (human)
  Cloning method: Restriction Enzyme; 5′ cloning site Sfi1 (unknown if destroyed); 3′ cloning site Not1 (unknown if destroyed)
Terms and licenses: Academic/Nonprofit Terms; Industry Terms: Not Available to Industry
How to cite: pHH0103_TLN2_IRS was a gift from Sachdev Sidhu (Addgene plasmid # 109939 ; http://n2t.net/addgene:109939 ; RRID:Addgene_109939)
